>Addgene plasmid #26643 | pZE21-GFPaav | addgene partial sequence | sequence record 83904 | GFPfusionREV 5'-CTCCACTGACAGAAAATTTG-3'
AGAATTGGGACAACTCCAGTGAAAAGTTCTTCTCCTTTACGCATGCGGTACCTTTCTCCTCTTTAATGAA
TTCGGTCAGTGCGTCCTGCTGATGTGCTCAGTATCTCTATCACTGATAGGGATGTCAATCTCTATCACTG
ATAGGGACTCGAGGTGAAGACGAAAGGGCCTCGTGATACGCCTATTTTTATAGGTTAATGTCATGATAAT
AATGGTTTCTTAGACGTCGGAATTGCCAGCTGGGGCGCCCTCTGGTAAGGTTGGGAAGCCCTGCAAAGTA
AACTGGATGGCTTTCTTGCCGCCAAGGATCTGATGGCGCAGGGGATCAAGATCTGATCAAGAGACAGGAT
GAGGATCGTTTCGCATGATTGAACAAGATGGATTGCACGCAGGTTCTCCGGCCGCTTGGGTGGAGAGGCT
ATTCGGCTATGACTGGGCACAACAGACAATCGGCTGCTCTGATGCCGCCGTGTTCCGGCTGTCAGCGCAG
GGGCGCCCGGTTCTTTTTGTCAAGACCGACCTGTCCGGTGCCCTGAATGAACTGCAGGACGAGGCAGCGC
GGCTATCGTGGCTGGCCACGACGGGCGTTCCTTGCGCAGCTGTGCTCGACGTTGTCACTGAAGCGGGAAG
GGACTGGCTGCTATTGGGCGAAGTGCCGGGGCAGGATCTCCTGTCATCTCACCTTGCTCCTGCCGAGAAA
GTATCCATCATGGCTGATGCAATGCGGCGGCTGCATACGCTTGATCCGGCTACCTGCCCATTCGACCACC
AAGCGAAACATCGCATCGAGCGAGCACGTACTCGGATGGAAGCCGGTCTTGTCGATCAGGATGATCTGGA
CGAAGAGCATCAGGGGCTCGCGCCAGCCGAACTGTTCGCCAGGCTCAAGGCGCGCATGCCCGACGGCGA
