>Addgene plasmid #26643 | pZE21-GFPaav | addgene partial sequence | sequence record 83905 | GFP-F 5'-GGTCCTTCTTGAGTTTGTAAC-3'
CTATACAAAAGGCCTGCAGCAAACGACGAAAACTACGCTGCATCAGTTTAATAAGCTTGATATCGAATTC
CTGCAGCCCGGGGGATCCCATGGTACGCGTGCTAGAGGCATCAAATAAAACGAAAGGCTCAGTCGAAAGA
CTGGGCCTTTCGTTTTATCTGTTGTTTGTCGGTGAACGCTCTCCTGAGTAGGACAAATCCGCCGCCCTAG
ACCTAGGGCGTTCGGCTGCGGCGAGCGGTATCAGCTCACTCAAAGGCGGTAATACGGTTATCCACAGAAT
CAGGGGATAACGCAGGAAAGAACATGTGAGCAAAAGGCCAGCAAAAGGCCAGGAACCGTAAAAAGGCCGC
GTTGCTGGCGTTTTTCCATAGGCTCCGCCCCCCTGACGAGCATCACAAAAATCGACGCTCAAGTCAGAGG
TGGCGAAACCCGACAGGACTATAAAGATACCAGGCGTTTCCCCCTGGAAGCTCCCTCGTGCGCTCTCCTG
TTCCGACCCTGCCGCTTACCGGATACCTGTCCGCCTTTCTCCCTTCGGGAAGCGTGGCGCTTTCTCATAG
CTCACGCTGTAGGTATCTCAGTTCGGTGTAGGTCGTTCGCTCCAAGCTGGGCTGTGTGCACGAACCCCCC
GTTCAGCCCGACCGCTGCGCCTTATCCGGTAACTATCGTCTTGAGTCCAACCCGGTAAGACACGACTTAT
CGCCACTGGCAGCAGCCACTGGTAACAGGATTAGCAGAGCGAGGTATGTAGGCGGTGCTACAGAGTTCTT
GAAGTGGTGGCCTAACTACGGCTACACTAGAAGGACAGTATTTGGTATCTGCGCTCTGCTGAAGCCAGTT
ACCTTCGGAAAAAGAGTTGGTAGCTCTTGATCCGGCAAACAAACCACCGCTGGTAGCGGTGG
