[The description below was written by a language model from this plasmid's Addgene catalogue record.]
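Description:
pZE21-GFPaav is a bacterial expression plasmid built on the pZE21 backbone (about 2.1 kb without insert) and carrying an insert of roughly 865 bp that the record labels the "reporter". It is maintained in E. coli under kanamycin selection and is catalogued as low copy. No feature table is provided, so the origin of replication, promoter and terminators are not stated directly. In the standard pZ vector naming scheme, "E" denotes a ColE1-type origin, "2" a kanamycin resistance marker and "1" the tetracycline-repressor-controlled PLtetO-1 promoter. That reading is inferred from the name and is not confirmed by the record. A ColE1 origin would also sit somewhat awkwardly with the "low copy" entry.

The payload is GFPaav, a green fluorescent protein carrying a C-terminal ssrA-type degradation tag variant ending in the residues AAV. Such tags target the protein to endogenous bacterial proteases, which shortens the half-life of otherwise very stable GFP. Fluorescence then follows changes in promoter activity over time instead of simply accumulating. The insert was placed by restriction cloning, with a HindIII site retained at the 3′ end.

The associated publication describes a synthetic oscillatory network of transcriptional regulators, so this plasmid serves as the fluorescent readout of that circuit, reporting periodic changes in repressor levels in living E. coli cells. The depositor notes some discrepancies between the repository's quality-control sequence and the depositor's reference sequence, and these are not known to affect function.
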