Addgene plasmid #26643: pZE21-GFPaav
Depositing lab: Michael Elowitz. Depositing organization: California Institute of Technology. Publication: A synthetic oscillatory network of transcriptional regulators. Elowitz MB, Leibler S. Nature. 2000 Jan 20. 403(6767):335-8. 10.1038/35002125 PubMed 10659856.
Backbone
  Vector backbone: pZE21
  Backbone size w/o insert (bp): 2117
  Vector type: Bacterial Expression
Growth in bacteria
  Bacterial resistance: Kanamycin, 50 μg/mL
  Growth temperature: 37°C
  Growth strain: DH5alpha
  Copy number: Low Copy
Gene/Insert
  Gene/Insert name: pZE21-GFPaav (alt name: reporter)
  Species: e. coli
  Insert size (bp): 865
  Mutation: na
  Tag / fusion protein: GFPaav
  Cloning method: Restriction Enzyme; 3′ cloning site hindIII (not destroyed)
  Sequencing primers: 5′ GFP-F
Terms and licenses: Academic/Nonprofit Terms; Industry Terms: Not Available to Industry
Depositor comments: Note that there are some discrepancies between Addgene's QC sequence and the depositor's sequence. These differences are not known to affect function.
How to cite: pZE21-GFPaav was a gift from Michael Elowitz (Addgene plasmid # 26643 ; http://n2t.net/addgene:26643 ; RRID:Addgene_26643)
