LOCUS       Exported 2983 bp ds-DNA circular SYN 12-MAY-2021
DEFINITION  synthetic circular DNA
ACCESSION   .
VERSION     .
KEYWORDS    pZE21-GFPaav
SOURCE      synthetic DNA construct
  ORGANISM  synthetic DNA construct
REFERENCE   1 (bases 1 to 2983)
  AUTHORS   Elowitz MB, Leibler S
  TITLE     A synthetic oscillatory network of transcriptional regulators.
  JOURNAL   Nature. 2000 Jan 20. 403(6767):335-8.
  PUBMED    10659856
REFERENCE   2 (bases 1 to 2983)
  AUTHORS   .
  TITLE     Direct Submission
  JOURNAL   Exported May 12, 2021 from SnapGene Server 1.1.58
            http://www.snapgene.com
FEATURES             Location/Qualifiers
     source          1..2983
                     /organism="synthetic DNA construct"
                     /mol_type="other DNA"
     promoter        6..79
                     /label=PLtetO-1 promoter
                     /note="modified phage lambda PL promoter with tet operator
                     sites (Lutz and Bujard, 1997)"
     protein_bind    6..24
                     /gene="tetO"
                     /label=tet operator
                     /bound_moiety="tetracycline repressor TetR"
                     /note="bacterial operator O2 for the tetR and tetA genes"
     protein_bind    31..49
                     /gene="tetO"
                     /label=tet operator
                     /bound_moiety="tetracycline repressor TetR"
                     /note="bacterial operator O2 for the tetR and tetA genes"
     RBS             89..100
                     /note="strong bacterial ribosome binding site (Elowitz and
                     Leibler, 2000)"
     CDS             109..822
                     /codon_start=1
                     /product="Aequoria victoria green fluorescent protein"
                     /label=GFP
                     /translation="MRKGEELFTGVVPILVELDGDVNGHKFSVSGEGEGDATYGKLTLK
                     FICTTGKLPVPWPTLVTTFGYGVQCFARYPDHMKQHDFFKSAMPEGYVQERTIFFKDDG
                     NYKTRAEVKFEGDTLVNRIELKGIDFKEDGNILGHKLEYNYNSHNVYIMADKQKNGIKV
                     NFKIRHNIEDGSVQLADHYQQNTPIGDGPVLLPDNHYLSTQSALSKDPNEKRDHMVLLE
                     FVTAAGITHGMDELYK"
     primer_bind     complement(139..167)
                     /label=GFP-R
                     /note="GFP, reverse primer. Does NOT anneal to EGFP"
     primer_bind     762..782
                     /label=GFP-F
                     /note="GFP, forward primer. Does NOT anneal to EGFP"
     terminator      925..1011
                     /gene="Escherichia coli rrnB"
                     /label=rrnB T1 terminator
                     /note="transcription terminator T1 from the E. coli rrnB
                     gene"
     rep_origin      complement(1176..1764)
                     /direction=LEFT
                     /label=ori
                     /note="high-copy-number ColE1/pMB1/pBR322/pUC origin of
                     replication"
     primer_bind     complement(1256..1275)
                     /label=pBR322ori-F
                     /note="pBR322 origin, forward primer"
     terminator      1852..1946
                     /label=lambda t0 terminator
                     /note="transcription terminator from phage lambda"
     CDS             complement(1977..2771)
                     /codon_start=1
                     /gene="aph(3')-II (or nptII)"
                     /product="aminoglycoside phosphotransferase from Tn5"
                     /label=NeoR/KanR
                     /note="confers resistance to neomycin, kanamycin, and G418
                     (Geneticin(R))"
                     /translation="MIEQDGLHAGSPAAWVERLFGYDWAQQTIGCSDAAVFRLSAQGRP
                     VLFVKTDLSGALNELQDEAARLSWLATTGVPCAAVLDVVTEAGRDWLLLGEVPGQDLLS
                     SHLAPAEKVSIMADAMRRLHTLDPATCPFDHQAKHRIERARTRMEAGLVDQDDLDEEHQ
                     GLAPAELFARLKARMPDGEDLVVTHGDACLPNIMVENGRFSGFIDCGRLGVADRYQDIA
                     LATRDIAEELGGEWADRFLVLYGIAAPDSQRIAFYRLLDEFF"
     primer_bind     complement(2088..2107)
                     /label=Neo-F
                     /note="Neomycin resistance gene, forward primer"
     primer_bind     2698..2717
                     /label=Neo-R
                     /note="Neomycin resistance gene, reverse primer"
     primer_bind     2950..2968
                     /label=pBRforEco
                     /note="pBR322 vectors, upsteam of EcoRI site, forward
                     primer"
ORIGIN
        1 tcgagtccct atcagtgata gagattgaca tccctatcag tgatagagat actgagcaca
       61 tcagcaggac gcactgaccg aattcattaa agaggagaaa ggtaccgcat gcgtaaagga
      121 gaagaacttt tcactggagt tgtcccaatt cttgttgaat tagatggtga tgttaatggg
      181 cacaaatttt ctgtcagtgg agagggtgaa ggtgatgcaa catacggaaa acttaccctt
      241 aaatttattt gcactactgg aaaactacct gttccatggc caacacttgt cactactttc
      301 ggttatggtg ttcaatgctt tgcgagatac ccagatcata tgaaacagca tgactttttc
      361 aagagtgcca tgcccgaagg ttatgtacag gaaagaacta tatttttcaa agatgacggg
      421 aactacaaga cacgtgctga agtcaagttt gaaggtgata cccttgttaa tagaatcgag
      481 ttaaaaggta ttgattttaa agaagatgga aacattcttg gacacaaatt ggaatacaac
      541 tataactcac acaatgtata catcatggca gacaaacaaa agaatggaat caaagttaac
      601 ttcaaaatta gacacaacat tgaagatgga agcgttcaac tagcagacca ttatcaacaa
      661 aatactccaa ttggcgatgg ccctgtcctt ttaccagaca accattacct gtccacacaa
      721 tctgcccttt cgaaagatcc caacgaaaag agagaccaca tggtccttct tgagtttgta
      781 acagctgctg ggattacaca tggcatggat gaactataca aaaggcctgc agcaaacgac
      841 gaaaactacg ctgcatcagt ttaataagct tgatatcgaa ttcctgcagc ccgggggatc
      901 ccatggtacg cgtgctagag gcatcaaata aaacgaaagg ctcagtcgaa agactgggcc
      961 tttcgtttta tctgttgttt gtcggtgaac gctctcctga gtaggacaaa tccgccgccc
     1021 tagacctagg gcgttcggct gcggcgagcg gtatcagctc actcaaaggc ggtaatacgg
     1081 ttatccacag aatcagggga taacgcagga aagaacatgt gagcaaaagg ccagcaaaag
     1141 gccaggaacc gtaaaaaggc cgcgttgctg gcgtttttcc ataggctccg cccccctgac
     1201 gagcatcaca aaaatcgacg ctcaagtcag aggtggcgaa acccgacagg actataaaga
     1261 taccaggcgt ttccccctgg aagctccctc gtgcgctctc ctgttccgac cctgccgctt
     1321 accggatacc tgtccgcctt tctcccttcg ggaagcgtgg cgctttctca tagctcacgc
     1381 tgtaggtatc tcagttcggt gtaggtcgtt cgctccaagc tgggctgtgt gcacgaaccc
     1441 cccgttcagc ccgaccgctg cgccttatcc ggtaactatc gtcttgagtc caacccggta
     1501 agacacgact tatcgccact ggcagcagcc actggtaaca ggattagcag agcgaggtat
     1561 gtaggcggtg ctacagagtt cttgaagtgg tggcctaact acggctacac tagaaggaca
     1621 gtatttggta tctgcgctct gctgaagcca gttaccttcg gaaaaagagt tggtagctct
     1681 tgatccggca aacaaaccac cgctggtagc ggtggttttt ttgtttgcaa gcagcagatt
     1741 acgcgcagaa aaaaaggatc tcaagaagat cctttgatct tttctacggg gtctgacgct
     1801 cagtggaacg aaaactcacg ttaagggatt ttggtcatga ctagtgcttg gattctcacc
     1861 aataaaaaac gcccggcggc aaccgagcgt tctgaacaaa tccagatgga gttctgaggt
     1921 cattactgga tctatcaaca ggagtccaag cgagctctcg aaccccagag tcccgctcag
     1981 aagaactcgt caagaaggcg atagaaggcg atgcgctgcg aatcgggagc ggcgataccg
     2041 taaagcacga ggaagcggtc agcccattcg ccgccaagct cttcagcaat atcacgggta
     2101 gccaacgcta tgtcctgata gcggtccgcc acacccagcc ggccacagtc gatgaatcca
     2161 gaaaagcggc cattttccac catgatattc ggcaagcagg catcgccatg ggtcacgacg
     2221 agatcctcgc cgtcgggcat gcgcgccttg agcctggcga acagttcggc tggcgcgagc
     2281 ccctgatgct cttcgtccag atcatcctga tcgacaagac cggcttccat ccgagtacgt
     2341 gctcgctcga tgcgatgttt cgcttggtgg tcgaatgggc aggtagccgg atcaagcgta
     2401 tgcagccgcc gcattgcatc agccatgatg gatactttct cggcaggagc aaggtgagat
     2461 gacaggagat cctgccccgg cacttcgccc aatagcagcc agtcccttcc cgcttcagtg
     2521 acaacgtcga gcacagctgc gcaaggaacg cccgtcgtgg ccagccacga tagccgcgct
     2581 gcctcgtcct gcagttcatt cagggcaccg gacaggtcgg tcttgacaaa aagaaccggg
     2641 cgcccctgcg ctgacagccg gaacacggcg gcatcagagc agccgattgt ctgttgtgcc
     2701 cagtcatagc cgaatagcct ctccacccaa gcggccggag aacctgcgtg caatccatct
     2761 tgttcaatca tgcgaaacga tcctcatcct gtctcttgat cagatcttga tcccctgcgc
     2821 catcagatcc ttggcggcaa gaaagccatc cagtttactt tgcagggctt cccaacctta
     2881 ccagagggcg ccccagctgg caattccgac gtctaagaaa ccattattat catgacatta
     2941 acctataaaa ataggcgtat cacgaggccc tttcgtcttc acc
//
